LOCUS       pC-0_v4 4063 bp ds-DNA circular 08-MAR-2019
DEFINITION  .
FEATURES             Location/Qualifiers
     misc_feature    824..831
                     /label="NotI"
                     /ApEinfo_revcolor=#ff9ccd
                     /ApEinfo_fwdcolor=#ff9ccd
     misc_feature    501..508
                     /label="SbfI"
                     /ApEinfo_revcolor=#ff9ccd
                     /ApEinfo_fwdcolor=#ff9ccd
     oriT            complement(2359..2978)
                     /label="pBR322 ori"
                     /ApEinfo_revcolor=#9eafd2
                     /ApEinfo_fwdcolor=#9eafd2
     misc_feature    794..823
                     /label="Linker_11"
                     /ApEinfo_revcolor=#f8d3a9
                     /ApEinfo_fwdcolor=#f8d3a9
     misc_feature    570..769
                     /label="Spacer 2.5"
                     /ApEinfo_revcolor=#f8d3a9
                     /ApEinfo_fwdcolor=#f8d3a9
     misc_feature    453..464
                     /label="Spacer 7"
                     /ApEinfo_revcolor=#f8d3a9
                     /ApEinfo_fwdcolor=#f8d3a9
     misc_feature    103..114
                     /label="Spacer 8"
                     /ApEinfo_revcolor=#f8d3a9
                     /ApEinfo_fwdcolor=#f8d3a9
     misc_feature    447..452
                     /label="HindIII"
                     /ApEinfo_revcolor=#ff9ccd
                     /ApEinfo_fwdcolor=#ff9ccd
     misc_feature    465..470
                     /label="BamHI"
                     /ApEinfo_revcolor=#ff9ccd
                     /ApEinfo_fwdcolor=#ff9ccd
     misc_feature    247..446
                     /label="Spacer 1"
                     /ApEinfo_revcolor=#f8d3a9
                     /ApEinfo_fwdcolor=#f8d3a9
     misc_feature    157..246
                     /label="ECK120029600 Terminator"
                     /ApEinfo_revcolor=#b4abac
                     /ApEinfo_fwdcolor=#b4abac
     misc_feature    121..150
                     /label="Linker_0"
                     /ApEinfo_revcolor=#f8d3a9
                     /ApEinfo_fwdcolor=#f8d3a9
     misc_feature    115..120
                     /label="XhoI"
                     /ApEinfo_revcolor=#ff9ccd
                     /ApEinfo_fwdcolor=#ff9ccd
     misc_feature    788..793
                     /label="AatII"
                     /ApEinfo_revcolor=#ff9ccd
                     /ApEinfo_fwdcolor=#ff9ccd
     misc_feature    151..156
                     /label="NcoI"
                     /ApEinfo_revcolor=#ff9ccd
                     /ApEinfo_fwdcolor=#ff9ccd
     gene            complement(3136..3993)
                     /label="AmpR"
                     /ApEinfo_revcolor=#d6b295
                     /ApEinfo_fwdcolor=#d6b295
     misc_feature    889..933
                     /label="Linker 8"
                     /ApEinfo_revcolor=#f8d3a9
                     /ApEinfo_fwdcolor=#f8d3a9
     misc_feature    509..569
                     /label="L3S2P21 Terminator"
                     /ApEinfo_revcolor=#b4abac
                     /ApEinfo_fwdcolor=#b4abac
     misc_feature    940..951
                     /label="Spacer 15"
                     /ApEinfo_revcolor=#f8d3a9
                     /ApEinfo_fwdcolor=#f8d3a9
     misc_feature    832..888
                     /label="ECK120033737 Terminator"
                     /ApEinfo_revcolor=#b4abac
                     /ApEinfo_fwdcolor=#b4abac
     misc_feature    959..966
                     /label="AscI"
                     /ApEinfo_revcolor=#ff9ccd
                     /ApEinfo_fwdcolor=#ff9ccd
     misc_feature    770..775
                     /label="SalI"
                     /ApEinfo_revcolor=#ff9ccd
                     /ApEinfo_fwdcolor=#ff9ccd
     misc_feature    61..66
                     /label="EcoRI"
                     /ApEinfo_revcolor=#ff9ccd
                     /ApEinfo_fwdcolor=#ff9ccd
     misc_feature    934..939
                     /label="KasI"
                     /ApEinfo_revcolor=#ff9ccd
                     /ApEinfo_fwdcolor=#ff9ccd
     misc_feature    97..102
                     /label="SacI"
                     /ApEinfo_revcolor=#ff9ccd
                     /ApEinfo_fwdcolor=#ff9ccd
     misc_feature    67..96
                     /label="Linker_14"
                     /ApEinfo_revcolor=#f8d3a9
                     /ApEinfo_fwdcolor=#f8d3a9
     misc_feature    776..787
                     /label="Spacer 5"
                     /ApEinfo_revcolor=#f8d3a9
                     /ApEinfo_fwdcolor=#f8d3a9
     misc_feature    471..500
                     /label="Linker_10"
                     /ApEinfo_revcolor=#f8d3a9
                     /ApEinfo_fwdcolor=#f8d3a9
     misc_feature    952..958
                     /label="BbvCI"
                     /ApEinfo_revcolor=#ff9ccd
                     /ApEinfo_fwdcolor=#ff9ccd
ORIGIN
        1 tgtatttaga aaaataaaca aataggggtt ccgcgcacat ttccccgaaa agtgccacct
       61 GAATTCATAG GATAGATTCT GGAAACTTTA CCGTCCGAGC TCAGGCTTAC CTTACTCGAG
      121 CAATAAACAG TTGATAGGGC TTCTCCGTTA CCATGGTTCA GCCAAAAAAC TTAAGACCGC
      181 CGGTCTTGTC CACTACCTTG CAGTAATGCG GTGGACAGGA TCGGCGGTTT TCTTTTCTCT
      241 TCTCAATTCT TCTGACCTGT AACGAATAAT AGATAGTAAA GTAGTCTCCG ATTGAGTTTT
      301 CTCTGCCGAG TCCCACCCAG TTCTGTGATT TCAGTAAGTT GGTAATTGAT ACACTGTTGC
      361 GAGAACTGCT GCCTGGTAGT AGATAGGTTG TTATTGAGTA AGAAGGTAAA GTGAACGAAA
      421 TCCCTGAAAC TGAGACTGTA GAAAATAAGC TTGTCCAGAC TATTGGATCC AAGAGATTTC
      481 TACACGATTG AGCACTGTCT CCTGCAGGCT CGGTACCAAA TTCCAGAAAA GAGGCCTCCC
      541 GAAAGGGGGG CCTTTTTTCG TTTTGGTCCT AATAGATAAA GGATAGGTCT GGTAGTGTTG
      601 TTCGTTCTCG CAGGTAAATC AATAATACTC AGCAGTTCCG TAGACTTTTC AGTGGGACAG
      661 GGTAGCGATA ACAGATAGAT TGTAATAAGA CACAGTAGGT GCTCGTAGTT GCGTGAAGAG
      721 AACCGCTCAG GAAATCCAGT CAGAAGTATT GGTAATCGTT GAAAACTCAG TCGACGCACT
      781 TACTGAAGAC GTCCTATTAC ACTCGTCGTT GGAAACTGAA GATGCGGCCG Cggaaacaca
      841 gAAAAAAGCC CGCACCTGAC AGTGCGGGCT TTTTTTTTcg accaaaggTA GCGAACGACG
      901 AGTCACTGTT GAGGATAAAT ACTTTCTCTA CTAGGCGCCT GTTACACAGG TCCTCAGCGG
      961 CGCGCCTGCT GCCACCGCTG AGCAATAACT AGCATAACCC CTTGGGGCCT CTAAACGGGT
     1021 CTTGAGGGGT TTTTTGCCAG GCATCAAATA AAACGAAAGG CTCAGTCGGA AGACTGGGCC
     1081 TTTCGTTTTA TCTGTTGTTT GTCGGTGAAC GCTCTCCTGA GTAGGACAAA TCCGCCGGGA
     1141 GCGGATTTGA ACGTTGTGAA GCAACGGCCC GGAGGGTGGC GGGCAGGACG CCCGCCATAA
     1201 ACTGCCAGGC ATCAAACTAA GCAGAAGGCC ATCCTGACGG ATGGCCTTTT TGCGTTTCag
     1261 atctcgggca gcgttgggtc ctggccacgg gtgcgcatga tcgtgctcct gtcgttgagg
     1321 acccggctag gctggcgggg ttgccttact ggttagcaga atgaatcacc gatacgcgag
     1381 cgaacgtgaa gcgactgctg ctgcaaaacg tctgcgacct gagcaacaac atgaatggtc
     1441 ttcggtttcc gtgtttcgta aagtctggaa acgcggaagt cagcgccctg caccattatg
     1501 ttccggatct gcatcgcagg atgctgctgg ctaccctgtg gaacacctac atctgtatta
     1561 acgaagcgct ggcattgacc ctgagtgatt tttctctggt cccgccgcat ccataccgcc
     1621 agttgtttac cctcacaacg ttccagtaac cgggcatgtt catcatcagt aacccgtatc
     1681 gtgagcatcc tctctcgttt catcggtatc attaccccca tgaacagaaa tcccccttac
     1741 acggaggcat cagtgaccaa acaggaaaaa accgccctta acatggcccg ctttatcaga
     1801 agccagacat taacgcttct ggagaaactc aacgagctgg acgcggatga acaggcagac
     1861 atctgtgaat cgcttcacga ccacgctgat gagctttacc gcagctgcct cgcgcgtttc
     1921 ggtgatgacg gtgaaaacct ctgacacatg cagctcccgg agacggtcac agcttgtctg
     1981 taagcggatg ccgggagcag acaagcccgt cagggcgcgt cagcgggtgt tggcgggtgt
     2041 cggggcgcag ccatgaccca gtcacgtagc gatagcggag tgtatactgg cttaactatg
     2101 cggcatcaga gcagattgta ctgagagtgc accatatatg cggtgtgaaa taccgcacag
     2161 atgcgtaagg agaaaatacc gcatcaggcg ctcttccgct tcctcgctca ctgactcgct
     2221 gcgctcggtc gttcggctgc ggcgagcggt atcagctcac tcaaaggcgg taatacggtt
     2281 atccacagaa tcaggggata acgcaggaaa gaacatgtga gcaaaaggcc agcaaaaggc
     2341 caggaaccgt aaaaaggccg cgttgctggc gtttttccat aggctccgcc cccctgacga
     2401 gcatcacaaa aatcgacgct caagtcagag gtggcgaaac ccgacaggac tataaagata
     2461 ccaggcgttt ccccctggaa gctccctcgt gcgctctcct gttccgaccc tgccgcttac
     2521 cggatacctg tccgcctttc tcccttcggg aagcgtggcg ctttctcata gctcacgctg
     2581 taggtatctc agttcggtgt aggtcgttcg ctccaagctg ggctgtgtgc acgaaccccc
     2641 cgttcagccc gaccgctgcg ccttatccgg taactatcgt cttgagtcca acccggtaag
     2701 acacgactta tcgccactgg cagcagccac tggtaacagg attagcagag cgaggtatgt
     2761 aggcggtgct acagagttct tgaagtggtg gcctaactac ggctacacta gaaggacagt
     2821 atttggtatc tgcgctctgc tgaagccagt taccttcgga aaaagagttg gtagctcttg
     2881 atccggcaaa caaaccaccg ctggtagcgg tggttttttt gtttgcaagc agcagattac
     2941 gcgcagaaaa aaaggatctc aagaagatcc tttgatcttt tctacggggt ctgacgctca
     3001 gtggaacgaa aactcacgtt aagggatttt ggtcatgaga ttatcaaaaa ggatcttcac
     3061 ctagatcctt ttaaattaaa aatgaagttt taaatcaatc taaagtatat atgagtaaac
     3121 ttggtctgac agttaccaat gcttaatcag tgaggcacct atctcagcga tctgtctatt
     3181 tcgttcatcc atagttgcct gactccccgt cgtgtagata actacgatac gggagggctt
     3241 accatctggc cccagtgctg caatgatacc gcgagaccca cgctcaccgg ctccagattt
     3301 atcagcaata aaccagccag ccggaagggc cgagcgcaga agtggtcctg caactttatc
     3361 cgcctccatc cagtctatta attgttgccg ggaagctaga gtaagtagtt cgccagttaa
     3421 tagtttgcgc aacgttgttg ccattgctgc aggcatcgtg gtgtcacgct cgtcgtttgg
     3481 tatggcttca ttcagctccg gttcccaacg atcaaggcga gttacatgat cccccatgtt
     3541 gtgcaaaaaa gcggttagct ccttcggtcc tccgatcgtt gtcagaagta agttggccgc
     3601 agtgttatca ctcatggtta tggcagcact gcataattct cttactgtca tgccatccgt
     3661 aagatgcttt tctgtgactg gtgagtactc aaccaagtca ttctgagaat agtgtatgcg
     3721 gcgaccgagt tgctcttgcc cggcgtcaac acgggataat accgcgccac atagcagaac
     3781 tttaaaagtg ctcatcattg gaaaacgttc ttcggggcga aaactctcaa ggatcttacc
     3841 gctgttgaga tccagttcga tgtaacccac tcgtgcaccc aactgatctt cagcatcttt
     3901 tactttcacc agcgtttctg ggtgagcaaa aacaggaagg caaaatgccg caaaaaaggg
     3961 aataagggcg acacggaaat gttgaatact catactcttc ctttttcaat attattgaag
     4021 catttatcag ggttattgtc tcatgagcgg atacatattt gaa
//
