>Addgene plasmid #124424 | pC-0_v4 | addgene full sequence | sequence record 244189 | Addgene NGS Result
TGTATTTAGAAAAATAAACAAATAGGGGTTCCGCGCACATTTCCCCGAAAAGTGCCACCTGAATTCATAG
GATAGATTCTGGAAACTTTACCGTCCGAGCTCAGGCTTACCTTACTCGAGCAATAAACAGTTGATAGGGC
TTCTCCGTTACCATGGTTCAGCCAAAAAACTTAAGACCGCCGGTCTTGTCCACTACCTTGCAGTAATGCG
GTGGACAGGATCGGCGGTTTTCTTTTCTCTTCTCAATTCTTCTGACCTGTAACGAATAATAGATAGTAAA
GTAGTCTCCGATTGAGTTTTCTCTGCCGAGTCCCACCCAGTTCTGTGATTTCAGTAAGTTGGTAATTGAT
ACACTGTTGCGAGAACTGCTGCCTGGTAGTAGATAGGTTGTTATTGAGTAAGAAGGTAAAGTGAACGAAA
TCCCTGAAACTGAGACTGTAGAAAATAAGCTTGTCCAGACTATTGGATCCAAGAGATTTCTACACGATTG
AGCACTGTCTCCTGCAGGCTCGGTACCAAATTCCAGAAAAGAGGCCTCCCGAAAGGGGGGCCTTTTTTCG
TTTTGGTCCTAATAGATAAAGGATAGGTCTGGTAGTGTTGTTCGTTCTCGCAGGTAAATCAATAATACTC
AGCAGTTCCGTAGACTTTTCAGTGGGACAGGGTAGCGATAACAGATAGATTGTAATAAGACACAGTAGGT
GCTCGTAGTTGCGTGAAGAGAACCGCTCAGGAAATCCAGTCAGAAGTATTGGTAATCGTTGAAAACTCAG
TCGACGCACTTACTGAAGACGTCCTATTACACTCGTCGTTGGAAACTGAAGATGCGGCCGCGGAAACACA
GAAAAAAGCCCGCACCTGACAGTGCGGGCTTTTTTTTTCGACCAAAGGTAGCGAACGACGAGTCACTGTT
GAGGATAAATACTTTCTCTACTAGGCGCCTGTTACACAGGTCCTCAGCGGCGCGCCTGCTGCCACCGCTG
AGCAATAACTAGCATAACCCCTTGGGGCCTCTAAACGGGTCTTGAGGGGTTTTTTGCCAGGCATCAAATA
AAACGAAAGGCTCAGTCGGAAGACTGGGCCTTTCGTTTTATCTGTTGTTTGTCGGTGAACGCTCTCCTGA
GTAGGACAAATCCGCCGGGAGCGGATTTGAACGTTGTGAAGCAACGGCCCGGAGGGTGGCGGGCAGGACG
CCCGCCATAAACTGCCAGGCATCAAACTAAGCAGAAGGCCATCCTGACGGATGGCCTTTTTGCGTTTCAG
ATCTCGGGCAGCGTTGGGTCCTGGCCACGGGTGCGCATGATCGTGCTCCTGTCGTTGAGGACCCGGCTAG
GCTGGCGGGGTTGCCTTACTGGTTAGCAGAATGAATCACCGATACGCGAGCGAACGTGAAGCGACTGCTG
CTGCAAAACGTCTGCGACCTGAGCAACAACATGAATGGTCTTCGGTTTCCGTGTTTCGTAAAGTCTGGAA
ACGCGGAAGTCAGCGCCCTGCACCATTATGTTCCGGATCTGCATCGCAGGATGCTGCTGGCTACCCTGTG
GAACACCTACATCTGTATTAACGAAGCGCTGGCATTGACCCTGAGTGATTTTTCTCTGGTCCCGCCGCAT
CCATACCGCCAGTTGTTTACCCTCACAACGTTCCAGTAACCGGGCATGTTCATCATCAGTAACCCGTATC
GTGAGCATCCTCTCTCGTTTCATCGGTATCATTACCCCCATGAACAGAAATCCCCCTTACACGGAGGCAT
CAGTGACCAAACAGGAAAAAACCGCCCTTAACATGGCCCGCTTTATCAGAAGCCAGACATTAACGCTTCT
GGAGAAACTCAACGAGCTGGACGCGGATGAACAGGCAGACATCTGTGAATCGCTTCACGACCACGCTGAT
GAGCTTTACCGCAGCTGCCTCGCGCGTTTCGGTGATGACGGTGAAAACCTCTGACACATGCAGCTCCCGG
AGACGGTCACAGCTTGTCTGTAAGCGGATGCCGGGAGCAGACAAGCCCGTCAGGGCGCGTCAGCGGGTGT
TGGCGGGTGTCGGGGCGCAGCCATGACCCAGTCACGTAGCGATAGCGGAGTGTATACTGGCTTAACTATG
CGGCATCAGAGCAGATTGTACTGAGAGTGCACCATTGCGGTGTGAAATACCGCACAGATGCGTAAGGAGA
AAATACCGCATCAGGCGCTCTTCCGCTTCCTCGCTCACTGACTCGCTGCGCTCGGTCGTTCGGCTGCGGC
GAGCGGTATCAGCTCACTCAAAGGCGGTAATACGGTTATCCACAGAATCAGGGGATAACGCAGGAAAGAA
CATGTGAGCAAAAGGCCAGCAAAAGGCCAGGAACCGTAAAAAGGCCGCGTTGCTGGCGTTTTTCCATAGG
CTCCGCCCCCCTGACGAGCATCACAAAAATCGACGCTCAAGTCAGAGGTGGCGAAACCCGACAGGACTAT
AAAGATACCAGGCGTTTCCCCCTGGAAGCTCCCTCGTGCGCTCTCCTGTTCCGACCCTGCCGCTTACCGG
ATACCTGTCCGCCTTTCTCCCTTCGGGAAGCGTGGCGCTTTCTCATAGCTCACGCTGTAGGTATCTCAGT
TCGGTGTAGGTCGTTCGCTCCAAGCTGGGCTGTGTGCACGAACCCCCCGTTCAGCCCGACCGCTGCGCCT
TATCCGGTAACTATCGTCTTGAGTCCAACCCGGTAAGACACGACTTATCGCCACTGGCAGCAGCCACTGG
TAACAGGATTAGCAGAGCGAGGTATGTAGGCGGTGCTACAGAGTTCTTGAAGTGGTGGCCTAACTACGGC
TACACTAGAAGGACAGTATTTGGTATCTGCGCTCTGCTGAAGCCAGTTACCTTCGGAAAAAGAGTTGGTA
GCTCTTGATCCGGCAAACAAACCACCGCTGGTAGCGGTGGTTTTTTTGTTTGCAAGCAGCAGATTACGCG
CAGAAAAAAAGGATCTCAAGAAGATCCTTTGATCTTTTCTACGGGGTCTGACGCTCAGTGGAACGAAAAC
TCACGTTAAGGGATTTTGGTCATGAGATTATCAAAAAGGATCTTCACCTAGATCCTTTTAAATTAAAAAT
GAAGTTTTAAATCAATCTAAAGTATATATGAGTAAACTTGGTCTGACAGTTACCAATGCTTAATCAGTGA
GGCACCTATCTCAGCGATCTGTCTATTTCGTTCATCCATAGTTGCCTGACTCCCCGTCGTGTAGATAACT
ACGATACGGGAGGGCTTACCATCTGGCCCCAGTGCTGCAATGATACCGCGAGACCCACGCTCACCGGCTC
CAGATTTATCAGCAATAAACCAGCCAGCCGGAAGGGCCGAGCGCAGAAGTGGTCCTGCAACTTTATCCGC
CTCCATCCAGTCTATTAATTGTTGCCGGGAAGCTAGAGTAAGTAGTTCGCCAGTTAATAGTTTGCGCAAC
GTTGTTGCCATTGCTGCAGGCATCGTGGTGTCACGCTCGTCGTTTGGTATGGCTTCATTCAGCTCCGGTT
CCCAACGATCAAGGCGAGTTACATGATCCCCCATGTTGTGCAAAAAAGCGGTTAGCTCCTTCGGTCCTCC
GATCGTTGTCAGAAGTAAGTTGGCCGCAGTGTTATCACTCATGGTTATGGCAGCACTGCATAATTCTCTT
ACTGTCATGCCATCCGTAAGATGCTTTTCTGTGACTGGTGAGTACTCAACCAAGTCATTCTGAGAATAGT
GTATGCGGCGACCGAGTTGCTCTTGCCCGGCGTCAACACGGGATAATACCGCGCCACATAGCAGAACTTT
AAAAGTGCTCATCATTGGAAAACGTTCTTCGGGGCGAAAACTCTCAAGGATCTTACCGCTGTTGAGATCC
AGTTCGATGTAACCCACTCGTGCACCCAACTGATCTTCAGCATCTTTTACTTTCACCAGCGTTTCTGGGT
GAGCAAAAACAGGAAGGCAAAATGCCGCAAAAAAGGGAATAAGGGCGACACGGAAATGTTGAATACTCAT
ACTCTTCCTTTTTCAATATTATTGAAGCATTTATCAGGGTTATTGTCTCATGAGCGGATACATATTTGAA
Features (pLannotate 1.2.2; 9 found; start..end, strand, type, name):
    989..1036    +  terminator     T7 terminator: transcription terminator for bacteriophage T7 RNA polymerase
   1048..1091    -  terminator     rrnB T1 terminator: Escherichia coli rrnB; transcription terminator T1 from the E. coli rrnB gene
   1223..1250    +  terminator     rrnB T2 terminator: transcription terminator T2 from the E. coli rrnB gene
   1356..1736    -  CDS            YPB1_ECOLX: Protein predicted: Swiss-Prot protein existence level 4. From Escherichia coli.
   1753..1944    +  CDS            rop: Rop protein, which maintains plasmids at low copy number; rop
   2046..2185    +  misc_feature   bom: basis of mobility region from pBR322
   2371..2959    -  rep_origin     ori: high-copy-number ColE1/pMB1/pBR322/pUC origin of replication
   3130..3990    -  CDS            AmpR: β-lactamase; bla; confers resistance to ampicillin, carbenicillin, and related antibiotics
   3991..35      -  promoter       AmpR promoter (across the origin): bla
