[The description below was written by a language model from this plasmid's Addgene catalogue record, the feature table of its GenBank file and pLannotate feature annotations shown in this document.]
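Description:
pC-0_v4 is an empty bacterial backbone of about 4.1 kb, derived from a pET-type vector and built for a synthetic-biology framework for modular, combinatorial assembly of gene circuits. It carries no insert and, per the catalogue note, lacks araC and the P(BAD) promoter while retaining the full multiple cloning site; it is designated for "step 2" of the assembly scheme, although the record does not explain what that step involves. The plasmid replicates in E. coli from a pBR322/ColE1-type origin and is selected with ampicillin through a β-lactamase gene driven by its own promoter. Automated annotation also detects the rop gene and the pBR322 bom (basis of mobility) region. Rop normally lowers copy number, whereas the catalogue lists the plasmid as high copy, so the record is not fully consistent on this point.

The working part of the construct is a roughly 900 bp structured cloning region. It consists of a series of restriction sites (EcoRI, SacI, XhoI, NcoI, HindIII, BamHI, SbfI, SalI, AatII, NotI, KasI, BbvCI and AscI) interleaved with short defined linker sequences, spacers of various lengths, and three strong synthetic or natural terminators (ECK120029600, L3S2P21 and ECK120033737). This layout appears to define several successive slots, each ending in its own terminator, so that separate transcription units placed there would be insulated from read-through; the linkers presumably serve as standard junctions for assembly, though the record does not say how. Downstream of the cloning region lie T7 and rrnB T1/T2 terminators. No promoter for cargo expression is annotated, so promoters must come with the inserted parts.
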