Addgene plasmid #124424: pC-0_v4
Purpose: (Empty Backbone) Full MCS, lacks araC & P(BAD) (step 2)
Depositing lab: Yolanda Schaerli. Depositing organization: Universite de Lausanne (UNIL). Publication: A Framework for the Modular and Combinatorial Assembly of Synthetic Gene Circuits. Santos-Moreno J, Schaerli Y. ACS Synth Biol. 2019 Jul 19;8(7):1691-1697. doi: 10.1021/acssynbio.9b00174. Epub 2019 Jun 24. PubMed 31185158.
Backbone
  Vector backbone: pET
  Vector type: Bacterial Expression, Synthetic Biology
Growth in bacteria
  Bacterial resistance: Ampicillin, 100 μg/mL
  Growth temperature: 37°C
  Growth strain: DH5alpha
  Copy number: High Copy
Terms and licenses: Academic/Nonprofit Terms; Industry Terms: Not Available to Industry
Depositor comments: GenBank file with original annotations can be downloaded from the "Resource Information" section. Please visit https://www.biorxiv.org/content/10.1101/611574v1 for bioRxiv preprint.
How to cite: pC-0_v4 was a gift from Yolanda Schaerli (Addgene plasmid # 124424 ; http://n2t.net/addgene:124424 ; RRID:Addgene_124424)
